Addgene plasmid #166908: pLKO-Tet-On-AHR-shRNA2
Purpose: Lentivirus for inducible knockdown of human AHR
Depositing lab: Roland Friedel. Depositing organization: Icahn School of Medicine at Mount Sinai. Publication: Aryl hydrocarbon receptor restricts axon regeneration of DRG neurons in response to injury. Halawani D, Wang Y, Estill M, Sefiani A, Ramakrishnan A, Li J, Ni H, Halperin D, Shen L, Geoffroy CG, Friedel RH, Zou H. bioRxiv [Preprint]. 2024 Sep 14:2023.11.04.565649. doi: 10.1101/2023.11.04.565649. PubMed 37961567.
Backbone
  Vector backbone: pLKO-TET-ON-addgene#21915
  Backbone size w/o insert (bp): 11000
  Total vector size (bp): 9000
  Vector type: Mammalian Expression, Lentiviral
  Selectable markers: Puromycin
Growth in bacteria
  Bacterial resistance: Ampicillin, 100 μg/mL
  Growth temperature: 37°C
  Growth strain: NEB Stable
  Copy number: High Copy
Gene/Insert
  Gene/Insert name: AHR shRNA (alt name: AHR)
  gRNA/shRNA sequence: ATCCACAGTCAGCCATAATAA
  Cloning method: Restriction Enzyme; 5′ cloning site AgeI (destroyed during cloning); 3′ cloning site EcoRI (destroyed during cloning)
  Sequencing primers: 5′ pLKO-seq: ggcagggatattcaccattatcgtttcaga
Terms and licenses: Academic/Nonprofit Terms; Industry Terms: Not Available to Industry
Depositor comments: Please visit https://doi.org/10.1101/2023.11.04.565649 for bioRxiv preprint.
How to cite: pLKO-Tet-On-AHR-shRNA2 was a gift from Roland Friedel (Addgene plasmid # 166908 ; http://n2t.net/addgene:166908 ; RRID:Addgene_166908)
