[The description below was written by a language model from this plasmid's Addgene catalogue record and pLannotate feature annotations shown in this document.]
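Description:
pLKO-Tet-On-AHR-shRNA2 is a lentiviral transfer plasmid for doxycycline-inducible knockdown of the human aryl hydrocarbon receptor (AHR). It is built on the all-in-one pLKO-Tet-On backbone, with the AHR-targeting short hairpin cloned between the AgeI and EcoRI sites, both of which were destroyed in the process. In bacteria it is maintained through a high-copy ColE1/pUC-type origin and selected with ampicillin via the β-lactamase gene. An f1 origin, an SV40 origin and remnants of a lac/lacZα cloning region are also carried in the plasmid backbone.

The viral portion follows a self-inactivating, third-generation-style layout. An RSV promoter fused to a truncated HIV-1 5' LTR drives genomic RNA production in packaging cells, followed by the Ψ packaging signal with a partial gag sequence, the RRE for Rev-dependent nuclear export, a cPPT/CTS element, and a ΔU3 3' LTR with a downstream SV40 polyadenylation signal. The shRNA itself is not annotated as a separate feature, but the table shows an H1-2O2 promoter, a variant of the human H1 RNA polymerase III promoter carrying tet operator sites, which is the element that controls hairpin expression in this backbone. A second cassette uses the human PGK promoter and a rabbit β-globin intron to express TetR, linked through an EMCV IRES to puromycin N-acetyltransferase. Constitutive TetR represses the H1-2O2 promoter until tetracycline or doxycycline releases it, switching on the hairpin. Puromycin allows selection of stably transduced cells. The sequenced record is about 8.8 kb, consistent with the roughly 9 kb listed total size. The larger listed backbone size is consistent with loss of a stuffer fragment on cloning, though the record does not say so.
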