Features (pLannotate 1.2.2; 29 found; start..end, strand, type, name):
     53..416     -  CDS            HIV-1 gag (fragment): gag protein from human immunodeficiency virus 1; gag
    400..525     -  misc_feature   HIV-1 Ψ: packaging signal of human immunodeficiency virus type 1
    572..752     -  LTR            5' LTR (truncated): truncated 5' long terminal repeat (LTR) from HIV-1
    753..979     -  promoter       RSV promoter: Rous sarcoma virus enhancer/promoter
   1007..1025    -  promoter       T3 promoter: promoter for bacteriophage T3 RNA polymerase
   1070..1086    -  protein_bind   lac operator: The lac repressor binds to the lac operator to inhibit transcription in E. coli. This inhibition can be relieved by adding lactose or isopropyl-β-D-thiogalactopyranoside (IPTG). lac repressor encoded by lacI
   1094..1124    -  promoter       lac promoter: promoter for the E. coli lac operon
   1139..1160    -  protein_bind   CAP binding site: CAP binding activates transcription in the presence of cAMP. E. coli catabolite activator protein
   1173..1265    -  CDS            lacI (fragment): lac repressor; lacI; The lac repressor binds to the lac operator to inhibit transcription in E. coli. This inhibition can be relieved by adding lactose or isopropyl-β-D-thiogalactopyranoside (IPTG).
   1448..2036    -  rep_origin     ori: high-copy-number ColE1/pMB1/pBR322/pUC origin of replication
   2207..3067    -  CDS            AmpR: β-lactamase; bla; confers resistance to ampicillin, carbenicillin, and related antibiotics
   3068..3172    -  promoter       AmpR promoter: bla
   3225..3653    -  rep_origin     f1 ori (sequence partly withheld): f1 bacteriophage origin of replication; arrow indicates direction of (+) strand synthesis
   3658..3813    -  CDS            lacZα (fragment): LacZα fragment of β-galactosidase; lacZ fragment
   3821..3839    +  promoter       T7 promoter: promoter for bacteriophage T7 RNA polymerase
   3860..3995    -  rep_origin     SV40 ori: SV40 origin of replication
   4035..4156    -  polyA_signal   SV40 poly(A) signal: SV40 polyadenylation signal
   4228..4461    -  LTR            3' LTR (ΔU3): self-inactivating 3' long terminal repeat (LTR) from HIV-1
   4463..4546    -  CDS            nef (fragment): NEF_HV1Z2 - Experimental evidence at protein level: Swiss-Prot protein existence level 1. Extracellular Nef protein targets CD4(+) T-lymphocytes for apoptosis by interacting with CXCR4 surface receptors. From Human immunodeficiency virus type 1 group M subtype D (isolate Z2/CDC-Z34) (HIV-1).
   4589..5188    -  CDS            PuroR: puromycin N-acetyltransferase; pac from Streptomyces alboniger; confers resistance to puromycin
   5208..5670    -  misc_feature   IRES: internal ribosome entry site (IRES) of the encephalomyocarditis virus (EMCV)
   5816..6436    -  CDS            tetR: TETR2_ECOLX - Experimental evidence at protein level: Swiss-Prot protein existence level 1. TetR is the repressor of the tetracycline resistance element; its N-terminal region forms a helix-turn-helix structure and binds DNA. Binding of tetracycline to TetR reduces the repressor affinity for the tetracycline resistance gene (tetA) promoter operator sites. From Escherichia coli.
   6447..6465    -  promoter       T7 promoter: promoter for bacteriophage T7 RNA polymerase
   6520..7092    -  intron         β-globin intron: intron from rabbit β-globin gene
   7101..7611    -  promoter       hPGK promoter: human phosphoglycerate kinase 1 promoter
   7660..7777    -  misc_feature   cPPT/CTS: central polypurine tract and central termination sequence of HIV-1
   7877..7971    -  promoter       H1-2O2 promoter: doxycycline-inducible variant of the human H1 RNA promoter (Henriksen et al., 2007)
   8012..8112    -  CDS            Rev (fragment): human immunodeficiency virus 1 (HIV-1) Rev protein; rev; enhances nuclear export of unspliced and incompletely spliced viral mRNAs
   8489..8722    -  misc_feature   RRE: The Rev response element (RRE) of HIV-1 allows for Rev-dependent mRNA export from the nucleus to the cytoplasm.
>Addgene plasmid #166908 | pLKO-Tet-On-AHR-shRNA2 | addgene full sequence | sequence record 413694 | Addgene NGS Result
TATAATTCACTTCTCCAATTGTCCCTCATATCTCCTCCTCCAGGTCTGAAGATCAGCGGCCGCTTGCTGT
GCGGTGGTCTTACTTTTGTTTTGCTCTTCCTCTATCTTGTCTAAAGCTTCCTTGGTGTCTTTTATCTCTA
TCCTTTGATGCACACAATAGAGGGTTGCTACTGTATTATATAATGATCTAAGTTCTTCTGATCCTGTCTG
AAGGGATGGTTGTAGCTGTCCCAGTATTTGTCTACAGCCTTCTGATGTTTCTAACAGGCCAGGATTAACT
GCGAATCGTTCTAGCTCCCTGCTTGCCCATACTATATGTTTTAATTTATATTTTTTCTTTCCCCCTGGCC
TTAACCGAATTTTTTCCCATCGCGATCTAATTCTCCCCCGCTTAATACTGACGCTCTCGCACCCATCTCT
CTCCTTCTAGCCTCCGCTAGTCAAAATTTTTGGCGTACTCACCAGTCGCCGCCCCTCGCCTCTTGCCGTG
CGCGCTTCAGCAAGCCGAGTCCTGCGTCGAGAGAGCTCCTCTGGTTTCCCTTTCGCTTTCAAGTCCCTGT
TCGGGCGCCACTGCTAGAGATTTTCCACACTGACTAAAAGGGTCTGAGGGATCTCTAGTTACCAGAGTCA
CACAACAGACGGGCACACACTACTTGAAGCACTCAAGGCAAGCTTTATTGAGGCTTAAGCAGTGGGTTCC
CTAGTTAGCCAGAGAGCTCCCAGGCTCAGATCTGGTCTAACCAGAGAGACCCGTTTATGTATCGAGCTAG
GCACTTAAATACAATATCTCTGCAATGCGGCAATTCAGTGGTTCGTCCAATCCATGTCAGACCCGTCTGT
TGCCTTCCTAATAAGGCACGATCGTACCACCTTACTTCCACCAATCGGCATGCACGGTGCTTTTTCTCTC
CTTGTAAGGCATGTTGCTAACTCATCGTTACCATGTTGCAAGACTACAAGAGTATTGCATAAGACTACAT
TAAGCTTGCAGCTCCAGCTTTTGTTCCCTTTAGTGAGGGTTAATTGCGCGCTTGGCGTAATCATGGTCAT
AGCTGTTTCCTGTGTGAAATTGTTATCCGCTCACAATTCCACACAACATACGAGCCGGAAGCATAAAGTG
TAAAGCCTGGGGTGCCTAATGAGTGAGCTAACTCACATTAATTGCGTTGCGCTCACTGCCCGCTTTCCAG
TCGGGAAACCTGTCGTGCCAGCTGCATTAATGAATCGGCCAACGCGCGGGGAGAGGCGGTTTGCGTATTG
GGCGCTCTTCCGCTTCCTCGCTCACTGACTCGCTGCGCTCGGTCGTTCGGCTGCGGCGAGCGGTATCAGC
TCACTCAAAGGCGGTAATACGGTTATCCACAGAATCAGGGGATAACGCAGGAAAGAACATGTGAGCAAAA
GGCCAGCAAAAGGCCAGGAACCGTAAAAAGGCCGCGTTGCTGGCGTTTTTCCATAGGCTCCGCCCCCCTG
ACGAGCATCACAAAAATCGACGCTCAAGTCAGAGGTGGCGAAACCCGACAGGACTATAAAGATACCAGGC
GTTTCCCCCTGGAAGCTCCCTCGTGCGCTCTCCTGTTCCGACCCTGCCGCTTACCGGATACCTGTCCGCC
TTTCTCCCTTCGGGAAGCGTGGCGCTTTCTCATAGCTCACGCTGTAGGTATCTCAGTTCGGTGTAGGTCG
TTCGCTCCAAGCTGGGCTGTGTGCACGAACCCCCCGTTCAGCCCGACCGCTGCGCCTTATCCGGTAACTA
TCGTCTTGAGTCCAACCCGGTAAGACACGACTTATCGCCACTGGCAGCAGCCACTGGTAACAGGATTAGC
AGAGCGAGGTATGTAGGCGGTGCTACAGAGTTCTTGAAGTGGTGGCCTAACTACGGCTACACTAGAAGAA
CAGTATTTGGTATCTGCGCTCTGCTGAAGCCAGTTACCTTCGGAAAAAGAGTTGGTAGCTCTTGATCCGG
CAAACAAACCACCGCTGGTAGCGGTGGTTTTTTTGTTTGCAAGCAGCAGATTACGCGCAGAAAAAAAGGA
TCTCAAGAAGATCCTTTGATCTTTTCTACGGGGTCTGACGCTCAGTGGAACGAAAACTCACGTTAAGGGA
TTTTGGTCATGAGATTATCAAAAAGGATCTTCACCTAGATCCTTTTAAATTAAAAATGAAGTTTTAAATC
AATCTAAAGTATATATGAGTAAACTTGGTCTGACAGTTACCAATGCTTAATCAGTGAGGCACCTATCTCA
GCGATCTGTCTATTTCGTTCATCCATAGTTGCCTGACTCCCCGTCGTGTAGATAACTACGATACGGGAGG
GCTTACCATCTGGCCCCAGTGCTGCAATGATACCGCGAGACCCACGCTCACCGGCTCCAGATTTATCAGC
AATAAACCAGCCAGCCGGAAGGGCCGAGCGCAGAAGTGGTCCTGCAACTTTATCCGCCTCCATCCAGTCT
ATTAATTGTTGCCGGGAAGCTAGAGTAAGTAGTTCGCCAGTTAATAGTTTGCGCAACGTTGTTGCCATTG
CTACAGGCATCGTGGTGTCACGCTCGTCGTTTGGTATGGCTTCATTCAGCTCCGGTTCCCAACGATCAAG
GCGAGTTACATGATCCCCCATGTTGTGCAAAAAAGCGGTTAGCTCCTTCGGTCCTCCGATCGTTGTCAGA
AGTAAGTTGGCCGCAGTGTTATCACTCATGGTTATGGCAGCACTGCATAATTCTCTTACTGTCATGCCAT
CCGTAAGATGCTTTTCTGTGACTGGTGAGTACTCAACCAAGTCATTCTGAGAATAGTGTATGCGGCGACC
GAGTTGCTCTTGCCCGGCGTCAATACGGGATAATACCGCGCCACATAGCAGAACTTTAAAAGTGCTCATC
ATTGGAAAACGTTCTTCGGGGCGAAAACTCTCAAGGATCTTACCGCTGTTGAGATCCAGTTCGATGTAAC
CCACTCGTGCACCCAACTGATCTTCAGCATCTTTTACTTTCACCAGCGTTTCTGGGTGAGCAAAAACAGG
AAGGCAAAATGCCGCAAAAAAGGGAATAAGGGCGACACGGAAATGTTGAATACTCATACTCTTCCTTTTT
CAATATTATTGAAGCATTTATCAGGGTTATTGTCTCATGAGCGGATACATATTTGAATGTATTTAGAAAA
ATAAACAAATAGGGGTTCCGCGCACATTTCCCCGAAAAGTGCCACCTAAATTGTAAGCGTTAATATTTTG
TTAAAATTCGCGTTAAATTTTTGTTAAATCAGCTCATTTTTTAACCAATAGGCCGAAATCGGCAAAATCC
CTTATAAATCAAAAGAATAGACCGAGATAGGGT
[37 nt withheld, positions 3324-3360]
AAAGAACGTGGACTCCAACGTCAAAGG
[49 nt withheld, positions 3388-3436]
T
[91 nt withheld, positions 3438-3528]
G
[124 nt withheld, positions 3530-3653]
CCCATTCGCCATTCAGGCTGCGCAACTGTTGGGAAGGGCGATCGGTGCGGGCCTCTTCGCTATTACGCCA
GCTGGCGAAAGGGGGATGTGCTGCAAGGCGATTAAGTTGGGTAACGCCAGGGTTTTCCCAGTCACGACGT
TGTAAAACGACGGCCAGTGAGCGCGCGTAATACGACTCACTATAGGGCGAATTGGGTACGTCCCTAGGCC
TCCAAAAAAGCCTCCTCACTACTTCTGGAATAGCTCAGAGGCCGAGGCGGCCTCGGCCTCTGCATAAATA
AAAAAAATTAGTCAGCCATGGGGCGGAGAATGGGCGGAACTGGGCGGAGTTAGGGGCGGGATGGGCGGAG
TTAGGGGCGGGATAGCTAGAGCCAGACATGATAAGATACATTGATGAGTTTGGACAAACCACAACTAGAA
TGCAGTGAAAAAAATGCTTTATTTGTGAAATTTGTGATGCTATTGCTTTATTTGTAACCATTATAAGCTG
CAATAAACAAGTTCCTCTCACTCTCTGATATTCATTTCTTTGCAAGTTATAAATACTGAATAATAAGATG
ACATGAACTACTACTGCTAGAGATTTTCCACACTGACTAAAAGGGTCTGAGGGATCTCTAGTTACCAGAG
TCACACAACAGACGGGCACACACTACTTGAAGCACTCAAGGCAAGCTTTATTGAGGCTTAAGCAGTGGGT
TCCCTAGTTAGCCAGAGAGCTCCCAGGCTCAGATCTGGTCTAACCAGAGAGACCCAGTACAAGCAAAAAG
CAGATCTTGTCTTCGTTGGGAGTGAATTAGCCCTTCCAGTCCCCCCTTTTCTTTTAAAAAGTGGCTAAGA
TCTACAGCTGCCTTGTAAGTCATTGGTCTTAAAGGTACCGATGCATGGGGTCGTGCGCTCCTTTCGGTCG
GGCGCTGCGGGTCGTGGGGCGGGCGTCAGGCACCGGGCTTGCGGGTCATGCACCAGGTGCGCGGTCCTTC
GGGCACCTCGACGTCGGCGGTGACGGTGAAGCCGAGCCGCTCGTAGAAGGGGAGGTTGCGGGGCGCGGAG
GTCTCCAGGAAGGCGGGCACCCCGGCGCGCTCGGCCGCCTCCACTCCGGGGAGCACGACGGCGCTGCCCA
GACCCTTGCCCTGGTGGTCGGGCGAGACGCCGACGGTGGCCAGGAACCACGCGGGCTCCTTGGGCCGGTG
CGGCGCCAGGAGGCCTTCCATCTGTTGCTGCGCGGCCAGCCGGGAACCGCTCAACTCGGCCATGCGCGGG
CCGATCTCGGCGAACACCGCCCCCGCTTCGACGCTCTCCGGCGTGGTCCAGACCGCCACCGCGGCGCCGT
CGTCCGCGACCCACACCTTGCCGATGTCGAGCCCGACGCGCGTGAGGAAGAGTTCTTGCAGCTCGGTGAC
CCGCTCGATGTGGCGGTCCGGATCGACGGTGTGGCGCGTGGCGGGGTAGTCGGCGAACGCGGCGGCGAGG
GTGCGTACGGCCCTGGGGACGTCGTCGCGGGTGGCGAGGCGCACCGTGGGCTTGTACTCGGTCATGGTAA
GCTCCGGTGGATCCTTATCATCGTGTTTTTCAAAGGAAAACCACGTCCCCGTGGTTCGGGGGGCCTAGAC
GTTTTTTTAACCTCGACTAAACACATGTAAAGCATGTGCACCGAGGCCCCAGATCAGATCCCATACAATG
GGGTACCTTCTGGGCATCCTTCAGCCCCTTGTTGAATACGCTTGAGGAGAGCCATTTGACTCTTTCCACA
ACTATCCAACTCACAACGTGGCACTGGGGTTGTGCCGCCTTTGCAGGTGTATCTTATACACGTGGCTTTT
GGCCGCAGAGGCACCTGTCGCCAGGTGGGGGGTTCCGCTGCCTGCAAAGGGTCGCTACAGACGTTGTTTG
TCTTCAAGAAGCTTCCAGAGGAACTGCTTCCTTCACGACATTCAACAGACCTTGCATTCCTTTGGCGAGA
GGGGAAAGACCCCTAGGAATGCTCGTCAAGAAGACAGGGCCAGGTTTCCGGGCCCTCACATTGCCAAAAG
ACGGCAATATGGTGGAAAATAACATATAGACAAACGCACACCGGCCTTATTCCAAGCGGCTTCGGCCAGT
AACGTTAGGGGGGGGGGAGGGAGAGGGGCAGATCCCTAGAACTCCCGGGAGCCGCTGTACGCGGACCCAC
TTTCACATTTAAGTTGTTTTTCTAATCCGCATATGATCAATTCAAGGCCGAATAAGAAGGCTGGCTCTGC
ACCTTGGTGATCAAATAATTCGATAGCTTGTCGTAATAATGGCGGCATACTATCAGTAGTAGGTGTTTCC
CTTTCTTCTTTAGCGACTTGATGCTCTTGATCTTCCAATACGCAACCTAAAGTAAAATGCCCCACAGCGC
TGAGTGCATATAATGCATTCTCTAGTGAAAAACCTTGTTGGCATAAAAAGGCTAATTGATTTTCGAGAGT
TTCATACTGTTTTTCTGTAGGCCGTGTACCTAAATGTACTTTTGCTCCATCGCGATGACTTAGTAAAGCA
CATCTAAAACTTTTAGCGTTATTACGTAAAAAATCTTGCCAGCTTTCCCCTTCTAAAGGGCAAAAGTGAG
TATGGTGCCTATCTAACATCTCAATGGCTAAGGCGTCGAGCAAAGCCCGCTTATTTTTTACATGCCAATA
CAATGTAGGCTGCTCTACACCTAGCTTCTGGGCGAGTTTACGGGTTGTTAAACCTTCGATTCCGACCTCA
TTAAGCAGCTCTAATGCGCTGTTAATCACTTTACTTTTATCTAATCTAGACATATCAATTCGCCCTATAG
TGAGTCGTATTACAATTCTTTGCCAAAATGATGAGACAGCACAATAACCAGCACGTTGCCCAGGAGCTGT
AGGAAAAAGAAGAAGGCATGAACATGGTTAGCAGAGGGGCCCGGTTTGGACTCAGAGTATTTTATCCTCA
TCTCAAACAGTGTATATCATTGTAACCATAAAGAGAAAGGCAGGATGATGACCAGGATGTAGTTGTTTCT
ACCAATAAGAATATTTCCACGCCAGCCAGAATTTATATGCAGAAATATTCTACCTTATCATTTAATTATA
ACAATTGTTCTCTAAAACTGTGCTGAAGTACAATATAATATACCCTGATTGCCTTGAAAAAAAAGTGATT
AGAGAAAGTACTTACAATCTGACAAATAAACAAAAGTGAATTTAAAAATTCGTTACAAATGCAAGCTAAA
GTTTAACGAAAAAGTTACAGAAAATGAAAAGAAAATAAGAGGAGACAATGGTTGTCAACAGAGTAGAAAG
TGAAAGAAACAAAATTATCATGAGGGTCCATGGTGATACAAGGGACATCTTCCCATTCTAAACAACACCC
TGAAAACTTTGCCCCCTCCATATAACATGAATTTTACAATAGCGAAAAAGAAAGAACAATCAAGGGTCCC
CAAACTCACAGATCCCCCTGGGGAGAGAGGTCGGTGATTCGGTCAACGAGGGAGCCGACTGCCGACGTGC
GCTCCGGAGGCTTGCAGAATGCGGAACACCGCGCGGGCAGGAACAGGGCCCACACTACCGCCCCACACCC
CGCCTCCCGCACCGCCCCTTCCCGGCCGCTGCTCTCGGCGCGCCCTGCTGAGCAGCCGCTATTGGCCACA
GCCCATCGCGGTCGGCGCGCTGCCATTGCTCCCTGGCGCTGTCCGTCTGCGAGGGTACTAGTGAGACGTG
CGGCTTCCGTTTGTCACGTCCGGCACGCCGCGAACCGCAAGGAACCTTCCCGACTTAGGGGCGGAGCAGG
AAGCGTCGCCGGGGGGCCCACAAGGGTAGCGGCGAAGATCCGGGTGACGCTGCGAACGGACGTGAAGAAT
GTGCGAGACCCAGGGTCGGCGCCGCTGCGTTTCCCGGAACCACGCCCAGAGCAGCCGCGTCCCTGCGCAA
ACCCAGGGCTGCCTTGGAAAAGGCGCAACCCCAACCCCCTCGAGCCGCGGCCAAAGTGGATCTCTGCTGT
CCCTGTAATAAACCCGAAAATTTTGAATTTTTGTAATTTGTTTTTGTAATTCTTTAGTTTGTATGTCTGT
TGCTATTATGTCTACTATTCTTTCCCCTGCACTGTACCCCCCAATCCCCCCTTTTCTTTTAAAATTGTGG
ATGAATACTGCCATTTGTCTCGAGGTCGAGAATTAAAAAATCCACAGTCAGCCATAATAACTCGAGTTAT
TATGGCTGACTGTGGATCCGGTGTCTCTATCACTGATAGGGAACTTATAAGTCTCTATCACTGATAGGGA
TTTCACGTTTATGGTGATTTCCCAGAACACATAGCGACATGCAAATATTGCGGCCGCTCGAGGCTAGTCT
CGTGATCGATACCGTCGAGATCCGTTCACTAATCGAATGGATCTGTCTCTGTCTCTCTCTCCACCTTCTT
CTTCTATTCCTTCGGGCCTGTCGGGTCCCCTCGGGGTTGGGAGGTGGGTCTGAAACGATAATGGTGAATA
TCCCTGCCTAACTCTATTCACTATAGAAAGTACAGCAAAAACTATTCTTAAACCTACCAAGCCTCCTACT
ATCATTATGAATAATTTTATATACCACAGCCAATTTGTTATGTTAAACCAATTCCACAAACTTGCCCATT
TATCTAATTCCAATAATTCTTGTTCATTCTTTTCTTGCTGGTTTTGCGATTCTTCAATTAAGGAGTGTAT
TAAGCTTGTGTAATTGTTAATTTCTCTGTCCCACTCCATCCAGGTCGTGTGATTCCAAATCTGTTCCAGA
GATTTATTACTCCAACTAGCATTCCAAGGCACAGCAGTGGTGCAAATGAGTTTTCCAGAGCAACCCCAAA
TCCCCAGGAGCTGTTGATCCTTTAGGTATCTTTCCACAGCCAGGATTCTTGCCTGGAGCTGCTTGATGCC
CCAGACTGTGAGTTGCAACAGATGCTGTTGCGCCTCAATAGCCCTCAGCAAATTGTTCTGCTGCTGCACT
ATACCAGACAATAATTGTCTGGCCTGTACCGTCAGCGTCATTGACGCTGCGCCCATAGTGCTTCCTGCTG
CTCCCAAGAACCCAAGGAACAAAGCTCCTATTCCCACTGCTCTTTTTTCTCTCTGCACCACTCTTCTCTT
TGCCTTGGTGGGTGCTACTCCTAATGGTTCAATTTTTACTACTTTATATTTA
